>Addgene plasmid #229508 | pCDF_AaRaf1/Raf2/RbcX1/BSD2 | addgene full sequence | sequence record 476586 | Addgene NGS Result
TCCAAGATAAGCCTGTCTAGCTTCAAGTATGACGGGCTGATACTGGGCCGGCAGGCGCTCCATTGCCCAG
TCGGCAGCGACATCCTTCGGCGCGATTTTGCCGGTTACTGCGCTGTACCAAATGCGGGACAACGTAAGCA
CTACATTTCGCTCATCGCCAGCCCAGTCGGGCGGCGAGTTCCATAGCGTTAAGGTTTCATTTAGCGCCTC
AAATAGATCCTGTTCAGGAACCGGATCAAAGAGTTCCTCCGCCGCTGGACCTACCAAGGCAACGCTATGT
TCTCTTGCTTTTGTCAGCAAGATAGCCAGATCAATGTCGATCGTGGCTGGCTCGAAGATACCTGCAAGAA
TGTCATTGCGCTGCCATTCTCCAAATTGCAGTTCGCGCTTAGCTGGATAACGCCACGGAATGATGTCGTC
GTGCACAACAATGGTGACTTCTACAGCGCGGAGAATCTCGCTCTCTCCAGGGGAAGCCGAAGTTTCCAAA
AGGTCGTTGATCAAAGCTCGCCGCGTTGTTTCATCAAGCCTTACGGTCACCGTAACCAGCAAATCAATAT
CACTGTGTGGCTTCAGGCCGCCATCCACTGCGGAGCCGTACAAATGTACGGCCAGCAACGTCGGTTCGAG
ATGGCGCTCGATGACGCCAACTACCTCTGATAGTTGAGTCGATACTTCGGCGATCACCGCTTCCCTCATA
CTCTTCCTTTTTCAATATTATTGAAGCATTTATCAGGGTTATTGTCTCATGAGCGGATACATATTTGAAT
GTATTTAGAAAAATAAACAAATAGCTAGCTCACTCGGTCGCTACGCTCCGGGCGTGAGACTGCGGCGGGC
GCTGCGGACACATACAAAGTTACCCACAGATTCCGTGGATAAGCAGGGGACTAACATGTGAGGCAAAACA
GCAGGGCCGCGCCGGTGGCGTTTTTCCATAGGCTCCGCCCTCCTGCCAGAGTTCACATAAACAGACGCTT
TTCCGGTGCATCTGTGGGAGCCGTGAGGCTCAACCATGAATCTGACAGTACGGGCGAAACCCGACAGGAC
TTAAAGATCCCCACCGTTTCCGGCGGGTCGCTCCCTCTTGCGCTCTCCTGTTCCGACCCTGCCGTTTACC
GGATACCTGTTCCGCCTTTCTCCCTTACGGGAAGTGTGGCGCTTTCTCATAGCTCACACACTGGTATCTC
GGCTCGGTGTAGGTCGTTCGCTCCAAGCTGGGCTGTAAGCAAGAACTCCCCGTTCAGCCCGACTGCTGCG
CCTTATCCGGTAACTGTTCACTTGAGTCCAACCCGGAAAAGCACGGTAAAACGCCACTGGCAGCAGCCAT
TGGTAACTGGGAGTTCGCAGAGGATTTGTTTAGCTAAACACGCGGTTGCTCTTGAAGTGTGCGCCAAAGT
CCGGCTACACTGGAAGGACAGATTTGGTTGCTGTGCTCTGCGAAAGCCAGTTACCACGGTTAAGCAGTTC
CCCAACTGACTTAACCTTCGATCAAACCACCTCCCCAGGTGGTTTTTTCGTTTACAGGGCAAAAGATTAC
GCGCAGAAAAAAAGGATCTCAAGAAGATCCTTTGATCTTTTCTACTGAACCGCTCTAGATTTCAGTGCAA
TTTATCTCTTCAAATGTAGCACCTGAAGTCAGCCCCATACGATATAAGTTGTAATTCTCATGTTAGTCAT
GCCCCGCGCCCACCGGAAGGAGCTGACTGGGTTGAAGGCTCTCAAGGGCATCGGTCGAGATCCCGGTGCC
TAATGAGTGAGCTAACTTACATTAATTGCGTTGCGCTCACTGCCCGCTTTCCAGTCGGGAAACCTGTCGT
GCCAGCTGCATTAATGAATCGGCCAACGCGCGGGGAGAGGCGGTTTGCGTATTGGGCGCCAGGGTGGTTT
TTCTTTTCACCAGTGAGACGGGCAACAGCTGATTGCCCTTCACCGCCTGGCCCTGAGAGAGTTGCAGCAA
GCGGTCCACGCTGGTTTGCCCCAGCAGGCGAAAATCCTGTTTGATGGTGGTTAACGGCGGGATATAACAT
GAGCTGTCTTCGGTATCGTCGTATCCCACTACCGAGATGTCCGCACCAACGCGCAGCCCGGACTCGGTAA
TGGCGCGCATTGCGCCCAGCGCCATCTGATCGTTGGCAACCAGCATCGCAGTGGGAACGATGCCCTCATT
CAGCATTTGCATGGTTTGTTGAAAACCGGACATGGCACTCCAGTCGCCTTCCCGTTCCGCTATCGGCTGA
ATTTGATTGCGAGTGAGATATTTATGCCAGCCAGCCAGACGCAGACGCGCCGAGACAGAACTTAATGGGC
CCGCTAACAGCGCGATTTGCTGGTGACCCAATGCGACCAGATGCTCCACGCCCAGTCGCGTACCGTCTTC
ATGGGAGAAAATAATACTGTTGATGGGTGTCTGGTCAGAGACATCAAGAAATAACGCCGGAACATTAGTG
CAGGCAGCTTCCACAGCAATGGCATCCTGGTCATCCAGCGGATAGTTAATGATCAGCCCACTGACGCGTT
GCGCGAGAAGATTGTGCACCGCCGCTTTACAGGCTTCGACGCCGCTTCGTTCTACCATCGACACCACCAC
GCTGGCACCCAGTTGATCGGCGCGAGATTTAATCGCCGCGACAATTTGCGACGGCGCGTGCAGGGCCAGA
CTGGAGGTGGCAACGCCAATCAGCAACGACTGTTTGCCCGCCAGTTGTTGTGCCACGCGGTTGGGAATGT
AATTCAGCTCCGCCATCGCCGCTTCCACTTTTTCCCGCGTTTTCGCAGAAACGTGGCTGGCCTGGTTCAC
CACGCGGGAAACGGTCTGATAAGAGACACCGGCATACTCTGCGACATCGTATAACGTTACTGGTTTCACA
TTCACCACCCTGAATTGACTCTCTTCCGGGCGCTATCATGCCATACCGCGAAAGGTTTTGCGCCATTCGA
TGGTGTCCGGGTCTCAGGAGCGGGATCTCGACGCCTGCATTAGGAAATTAATACGACTCACTATAGGGGA
ATTGTGAGCGGATAACAATTCCCCTGTAGAAATAATTTTGTTTAACTTTAATAAGGAGATATACCATGGG
GGGGAGGGACGTTTACCAGCCTTTCCGGCCCCCGGTCACCAACCTGCCTGCTCCGGGTACCGTGTCCCCG
GAGGAGCAGCTGCAGATCCTGAGGGAGAGGCGGGGGCTATGGCACGAGTACGCGCTGGTCATCCCCTTCC
TCACCCGAGCAGGCTACACTCCGGCGCAGATCGATGAGGCAACCGGGGTGACCGGGGTGGAGCAGAACAT
GATCGTGGGGGCGTCCCAGGTGCGGCTGTCGCTCATAGCCGGGGGAATGGGAGCGGAGGTGCTGAATTTC
TTCGATGTGGGAGGGGCAGACCTGCTGTACGAGCTCAGAATTCTGTCCACGGATCAGAGGAAGGCTTCGG
CGGAGTTGATCGTGGAGAAAAAGATGGACCCTAAAGAGGCCAAGGAGCTGGCTCGGGCTGTGAAGGACTA
CGATAGGAGGAAGAGGGAGGAGGGGTGGGGATCCTTCAACAACGGCAGGCCGGGGGACTATCTTGCCTTC
GCTTGTTACCGCCAGAGCAAGGAGGTGAGATTCGATGCTGAGAAAGAGATTCTGATCAACAAGGGGCTCA
GCTATGCCGCCTCTGACTCTGCACGGACCAAGTTGAAGGAAGCCCTAGGGTTGGAAGCAGCTCCGGTGTC
ACCCGAGCGGGAGGAGGCCGTTAGGGAGGAGGCCGTTAGGTCTAGGTTACAGGTGGTGAGGCTTCCTAGT
AAGCAGGACACGGAAAACTCTCCCCTGCCTGTCATACTGCCTGTAGCTACTGACCTGGCGACTGTGAAAA
AAGCTCCTGCGGTTGGAGCTTTTGGTGATGGTCCTTTTAACGTTTACGGTGCACAGCCTAGATGGAAGAC
ATGGCTAGCTCTTCCAGGATGGTCCTCTGTCGTGACGTCCCGGGCTCCCATTGCTGTGGTGTTCCCTGAT
GCAACTATCTTAGATGTGGGGTCAACTCCGGGAACTGTTGCAAGGCAGGGCAGAAACGAGCCTATTTTGT
TGGTGGTGGACAAGGGAAACGTCGATCCGGAGGAAGATGCTTACTTTCTGGTGGAGGAAAACCAGCGCTT
GGCTTTGCGGTTAGGTTCGAAACCAGCTGCCACAACCCCAAAGAACTCAAAGACATTCGGGAAAGTTGTA
GTTGTATTGCGGCCCCCCCTTTCTGAGGACGAGGATGCAGTTTGGGAATGATCGACCAGGCATTACTAGA
GTCACACTCCGCTGAGCAATAACTAGCATAACCCCTTGGGGCCTCTAAACGGGTCTTGAGGGGTTTTTTG
AATGCGAGATCTCGATCCCGCGAAATTAATACGACTCACTATAGGGGAATTGTGAGCGGATAACAATTCC
CCTCTAGAAATAATTTTGTTTAACTTTAAGAAGGAGATATACATATGGCACAGGCCGTGTCGTCGGATCC
TTTGGGAGAGGTTGGAGCCAGGGATCCAACATCCTCTGAAATCGAGAGCAGATTCGGAGATAAGGTGTTG
GGAAATGCCAGCACGGAGCACGTGATCCTCATTCCGCCGCACCTCCTGGGCCTCGCCGACCGCGCCGTCA
CACCCCTTGCTCCAGGCACGCAGCCTCTATCCGCTGACGCGGCCAAAGCTCTACTTCGCAAGGTAGTTGC
CTGGAGACTTATCGACCAGGGAGGCCTTCGCATCGAGTGCGAGTGGAAGCTCAAGAGTTTTGGTGCTGGC
ATTGAGCTGTTCGAACGTATAGCTGAGGTGGCGGAGGCCGCCGGTCACCACCCTGACCTTCATCTCGAAC
AAGGCAACAGAGCCAGAGTCTGCTTGTCGTCTCACTCCGTCGGAGGCTTGACGGAGAATGACTTCATTGT
AGCTGCCAGGATAGATCGCGTGAAGACATCGGATCTCATATTCAAGAAGAACAAGTTCTGGGCCTGATCG
ACCAGGCATTACTAGAGTCACACTCCGCTGAGCAATAACTAGCATAACCCCTTGGGGCCTCTAAACGGGT
CTTGAGGGGTTTTTTGAGGTCGATGCGTCCGGCGTAGAGGATCGAGATCTCGATCCCGCGAAATTAATAC
GACTCACTATAGGGGAATTGTGAGCGGATAACAATTCCCCTCTAGAAATAATTTTGTTTAACTTTAAGAA
GGAGATATACATATGTTTGTGCCAGGTTTTGGGGAGAAGTCTCCAGAGCGGAAGGCGGCAGATTCCCTGC
ACAACTTCTTCACCTTTGTGGCTGTCAAGATTGTTATGTCGCAGCTCCAGGACTACAACAAGGAAGGATA
TGAAGAGCTGAGCAGCTTTGTGGACCGGGTGTCCCTCAAAGATGGCGACCAGTTCTGTGCCGCACTATTG
CGGGAGTCTCCTCGTCACAAAGGCCTTGCTCTCCGCATCATGGAGGTTCGATCAGCGTACGCTCGTCAGG
ATTTCGAGTGGGACAACTTGCAAGCGCTGGCCATGAAGCAAGTGGACGAGGCCAACACCAGCCTGATGCG
GAAATTCGTAGTAGAGACTACTACCTTCCAGGACCAGTGATCGACCAGGCATTACTAGAGTCACACTCCG
CTGAGCAATAACTAGCATAACCCCTTGGGGCCTCTAAACGGGTCTTGAGGGGTTTTTTGGCTTGCGTCCG
GCGTAGAGGATCGAGATCTCGATCCCGCGAAATTAATACGACTCACTATAGGGGAATTGTGAGCGGATAA
CAATTCCCCTCTAGAAATAATTTTGTTTAACTTTAAGAAGGAGATATACATATGGCCTCTGCGCAGGGGG
ATGAGTCTAAGGCGACCTCGCAGTCGGGAGTGAAGACAAAGAGCATTCTTTGCATGAACTGCACGGGGAA
CGGGGCTGTTGTGTGCTCCCAGTGTAAGGGAAAAGGCTTGAATTCGGTGGATCACTTCAACGGCCGGTAC
AAAGCAGGCCAAATTTGCTGGCTGTGCAGGGGCAAGAAACAGATGCTCTGCGGAGAGTGCAACGGTGCCG
GATTCATTGGTGGCTTTCTGAATACGCAAGACGATTAGTCGACCAGGCATTACTAGAGTCACACTCCGCT
GAGCAATAACTAGCATAACCCCTTGGGGCCTCTAAACGGGTCTTGAGGGGTTTTTTGGGTCTCCGCAAGA
ATTGTTAGACATTATTTGCCGACTACCTTGGTGATCTCGCCTTTCACGTAGTGGACAAATTCTTCCAACT
GATCTGCGCGCGAGGCCAAGCGATCTTCTTCTTG
Features (pLannotate 1.2.2; 26 found; start..end, strand, type, name):
    700..791     -  promoter       AmpR promoter: bla
    839..1577    -  rep_origin     CloDF13 ori: Plasmids containing the CloDF13 (CDF) origin of replication can be propagated in E. coli cells that contain additional plasmids with compatible origins.
   1674..1738    -  CDS            TcR (fragment): tetracycline efflux protein; tet; confers resistance to tetracycline
   1753..1774    -  protein_bind   CAP binding site: CAP binding activates transcription in the presence of cAMP. E. coli catabolite activator protein
   1787..2869    -  CDS            lacI: lac repressor; lacI; The lac repressor binds to the lac operator to inhibit transcription in E. coli. This inhibition can be relieved by adding lactose or isopropyl-β-D-thiogalactopyranoside (IPTG).
   2870..2947    -  promoter       lacI promoter: lacI
   2989..3007    +  promoter       T7 promoter: promoter for bacteriophage T7 RNA polymerase
   3008..3032    +  protein_bind   lac operator: The lac repressor binds to the lac operator to inhibit transcription in E. coli. This inhibition can be relieved by adding lactose or isopropyl-β-D-thiogalactopyranoside (IPTG). lac repressor encoded by lacI
   3047..3069    +  RBS            RBS: efficient ribosome binding site from bacteriophage T7 gene 10 (Olins and Rangwala, 1989)
   4293..4340    +  terminator     T7 terminator: transcription terminator for bacteriophage T7 RNA polymerase
   4367..4385    +  promoter       T7 promoter: promoter for bacteriophage T7 RNA polymerase
   4386..4410    +  protein_bind   lac operator: The lac repressor binds to the lac operator to inhibit transcription in E. coli. This inhibition can be relieved by adding lactose or isopropyl-β-D-thiogalactopyranoside (IPTG). lac repressor encoded by lacI
   4425..4447    +  RBS            RBS: efficient ribosome binding site from bacteriophage T7 gene 10 (Olins and Rangwala, 1989)
   4476..4964    +  CDS            ATP1 (fragment): ATP1_ARATH - Also known as PDL1 From Arabidopsis thaliana (Mouse-ear cress).
   5009..5056    +  terminator     T7 terminator: transcription terminator for bacteriophage T7 RNA polymerase
   5105..5123    +  promoter       T7 promoter: promoter for bacteriophage T7 RNA polymerase
   5124..5148    +  protein_bind   lac operator: The lac repressor binds to the lac operator to inhibit transcription in E. coli. This inhibition can be relieved by adding lactose or isopropyl-β-D-thiogalactopyranoside (IPTG). lac repressor encoded by lacI
   5163..5185    +  RBS            RBS: efficient ribosome binding site from bacteriophage T7 gene 10 (Olins and Rangwala, 1989)
   5193..5552    +  CDS            RBCX1 (fragment): RBCX1_ARATH - Experimental evidence at protein level: Swiss-Prot protein existence level 1. Chaperone involved in RuBisCO assembly process. From Arabidopsis thaliana (Mouse-ear cress).
   5612..5659    +  terminator     T7 terminator: transcription terminator for bacteriophage T7 RNA polymerase
   5704..5722    +  promoter       T7 promoter: promoter for bacteriophage T7 RNA polymerase
   5723..5747    +  protein_bind   lac operator: The lac repressor binds to the lac operator to inhibit transcription in E. coli. This inhibition can be relieved by adding lactose or isopropyl-β-D-thiogalactopyranoside (IPTG). lac repressor encoded by lacI
   5762..5784    +  RBS            RBS: efficient ribosome binding site from bacteriophage T7 gene 10 (Olins and Rangwala, 1989)
   5786..6055    +  CDS            BSD2 (fragment): BSD2_ARATH - Experimental evidence at protein level: Swiss-Prot protein existence level 1. Chloroplast chaperone required for RuBisCo biogenesis and translational regulation of the RuBisCo large subunit (RbcL) (PubMed:29217567). Stabilizes an end-state assembly intermediate of eight RbcL subunits until the small subunits (RBCSs) become available to produce a complete stable RuBisCo complex containing eight small and eight large subunits (PubMed:29217567). From Arabidopsis thaliana (Mouse-ear cress).
   6100..6147    +  terminator     T7 terminator: transcription terminator for bacteriophage T7 RNA polymerase
   6172..699     -  CDS            SmR (across the origin): aminoglycoside adenylyltransferase (Murphy, 1985); aadA; confers resistance to spectinomycin and streptomycin
