[The description below was written by a language model from this plasmid's Addgene catalogue record and pLannotate feature annotations shown in this document.]
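Description:
pCDF_AaRaf1/Raf2/RbcX1/BSD2 is a 6,264 bp bacterial expression plasmid built on the pCDFDuet-1 backbone for co-producing four Rubisco assembly chaperones from the hornwort Anthoceros agrestis in E. coli. It replicates from the CloDF13 (CDF) origin, which is compatible with other common origins and so allows the plasmid to be maintained alongside additional expression plasmids in the same cell. Selection is by the aadA (SmR) gene, which confers streptomycin/spectinomycin resistance. The backbone also carries lacI with its own promoter to supply lac repressor.

The payload consists of four independent transcription units arranged in tandem on the same strand, encoding Raf1, Raf2, RbcX1 and BSD2 in that order. Each coding sequence lacks its N-terminal chloroplast transit peptide, so the mature form is made in the bacterial cytoplasm. Every unit has its own T7 promoter with an adjacent lac operator, a T7 gene 10 ribosome binding site and a T7 terminator, making expression dependent on T7 RNA polymerase and inducible with IPTG. According to the depositor, the cassettes were ordered as synthetic fragments and joined into a pCDF receiver by a one-pot Golden Gate reaction.

The automated annotation recognises RbcX1 and BSD2 by similarity to Arabidopsis homologues and labels the second open reading frame, in the position expected for Raf2, as an Arabidopsis "ATP1/PDL1" fragment. It leaves the first coding region, where Raf1 would sit, unannotated. No epitope tags are recorded. The associated work concerns hornwort Rubisco biogenesis in synthetic biology systems, which is consistent with using this plasmid to supply assembly factors for recombinant Rubisco, although the record does not name any partner plasmids.
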