Addgene plasmid #229508: pCDF_AaRaf1/Raf2/RbcX1/BSD2
Purpose: Expresses Anthoceros agrestis chaperones: Raf1,Raf2,RbcX1,BSD2
Depositing lab: Laura Gunn. Depositing organization: Cornell University. Publication: Unique biogenesis and kinetics of hornwort Rubiscos revealed by synthetic biology systems. Oh ZG, Robison TA, Loh DH, Ang WSL, Ng JZY, Li FW, Gunn LH. Mol Plant. 2024 Dec 2;17(12):1833-1849. doi: 10.1016/j.molp.2024.10.013. Epub 2024 Nov 2. PubMed 39491367.
Backbone
  Vector backbone: pCDFDuet-1
  Backbone manufacturer: Novagen
  Backbone size w/o insert (bp): 3781
  Total vector size (bp): 6264
  Vector type: Bacterial Expression
Growth in bacteria
  Bacterial resistance: Streptomycin, 50 μg/mL
  Growth temperature: 37°C
  Growth strain: DH5alpha
  Copy number: Unknown
Gene/Insert 1
  Gene/Insert name: Rubisco accumulation factor 1 (alt name: Raf1)
  Species: Anthoceros agrestis
  Insert size (bp): 1176
  Mutation: N terminus chloroplast transit peptide truncation
  Promoter: T7
  Cloning method: Golden Gate
  Sequencing primers: 5′ Not available
Gene/Insert 2
  Gene/Insert name: Rubisco accumulation factor 2 (alt name: Raf2)
  Species: Anthoceros agrestis
  Insert size (bp): 513
  Mutation: N terminus chloroplast transit peptide truncation
  Promoter: T7
  Cloning method: Golden Gate
  Sequencing primers: 5′ Not available
Gene/Insert 3
  Gene/Insert name: RbcX1
  Species: Anthoceros agrestis
  Insert size (bp): 378
  Mutation: N terminus chloroplast transit peptide truncation
  Promoter: T7
  Cloning method: Golden Gate
  Sequencing primers: 5′ Not available
Gene/Insert 4
  Gene/Insert name: BSD2 (alt name: BUNDLE SHEATH DEFECTIVE 2)
  Species: Anthoceros agrestis
  Insert size (bp): 267
  Mutation: N terminus chloroplast transit peptide truncation
  Promoter: T7
  Cloning method: Golden Gate
  Sequencing primers: 5′ Not Available
Terms and licenses: Academic/Nonprofit Terms; Industry Terms: Not Available to Industry
Depositor comments: Fragments of assembly factors , with T7 promoter and terminator, with type II restriction cut sites at both ends were ordered from Twist Bioscience, construct was formed with a golden gate pot reaction to an receiver pCDF backbone.
How to cite: pCDF_AaRaf1/Raf2/RbcX1/BSD2 was a gift from Laura Gunn (Addgene plasmid # 229508 ; http://n2t.net/addgene:229508 ; RRID:Addgene_229508)
